>Addgene plasmid #77987 | EXOSC10 gRNA (BRDN0001147008) | addgene full sequence | sequence record 188784 | Addgene Assembled Sequence
CCCGGGTGCAAAGATGGATAAAGTTTTAAACAGAGAGGAATCTTTGCAGCTAATGGACCTTCTAGGTCTT
GAAAGGAGTGGGAATTGGCTCCGGTGCCCGTCAGTGGGCAGAGCGCACATCGCCCACAGTCCCCGAGAAG
TTGGGGGGAGGGGTCGGCAATTGATCCGGTGCCTAGAGAAGGTGGCGCGGGGTAAACTGGGAAAGTGATG
TCGTGTACTGGCTCCGCCTTTTTCCCGAGGGTGGGGGAGAACCGTATATAAGTGCAGTAGTCGCCGTGAA
CGTTCTTTTTCGCAACGGGTTTGCCGCCAGAACACAGGTAAGTGCCGTGTGTGGTTCCCGCGGGCCTGGC
CTCTTTACGGGTTATGGCCCTTGCGTGCCTTGAATTACTTCCACCTGGCTGCAGTACGTGATTCTTGATC
CCGAGCTTCGGGTTGGAAGTGGGTGGGAGAGTTCGAGGCCTTGCGCTTAAGGAGCCCCTTCGCCTCGTGC
TTGAGTTGAGGCCTGGCCTGGGCGCTGGGGCCGCCGCGTGCGAATCTGGTGGCACCTTCGCGCCTGTCTC
GCTGCTTTCGATAAGTCTCTAGCCATTTAAAATTTTTGATGACCTGCTGCGACGCTTTTTTTCTGGCAAG
ATAGTCTTGTAAATGCGGGCCAAGATCTGCACACTGGTATTTCGGTTTTTGGGGCCGCGGGCGGCGACGG
GGCCCGTGCGTCCCAGCGCACATGTTCGGCGAGGCGGGGCCTGCGAGCGCGGCCACCGAGAATCGGACGG
GGGTAGTCTCAAGCTGGCCGGCCTGCTCTGGTGCCTGGCCTCGCGCCGCCGTGTATCGCCCCGCCCTGGG
CGGCAAGGCTGGCCCGGTCGGCACCAGTTGCGTGAGCGGAAAGATGGCCGCTTCCCGGCCCTGCTGCAGG
GAGCTCAAAATGGAGGACGCGGCGCTCGGGAGAGCGGGCGGGTGAGTCACCCACACAAAGGAAAAGGGCC
TTTCCGTCCTCAGCCGTCGCTTCATGTGACTCCACGGAGTACCGGGCGCCGTCCAGGCACCTCGATTAGT
TCTCGAGCTTTTGGAGTACGTCGTCTTTAGGTTGGGGGGAGGGGTTTTATGCGATGGAGTTTCCCCACAC
TGAGTGGGTGGAGACTGAAGTTAGGCCAGCTTGGCACTTGATGTAATTCTCCTTGGAATTTGCCCTTTTT
GAGTTTGGATCTTGGTTCATTCTCAAGCCTCAGACAGTGGTTCAAAGTTTTTTTCTTCCATTTCAGGTGT
CGTGACGTACGGCCACCATGACCGAGTACAAGCCCACGGTGCGCCTCGCCACCCGCGACGACGTCCCCAG
GGCCGTACGCACCCTCGCCGCCGCGTTCGCCGACTACCCCGCCACGCGCCACACCGTCGATCCGGACCGC
CACATCGAGCGGGTCACCGAGCTGCAAGAACTCTTCCTCACGCGCGTCGGGCTCGACATCGGCAAGGTGT
GGGTCGCGGACGACGGCGCCGCCGTGGCGGTCTGGACCACGCCGGAGAGCGTCGAAGCGGGGGCGGTGTT
CGCCGAGATCGGCCCGCGCATGGCCGAGTTGAGCGGTTCCCGGCTGGCCGCGCAGCAACAGATGGAAGGC
CTCCTGGCGCCGCACCGGCCCAAGGAGCCCGCGTGGTTCCTGGCCACCGTCGGAGTCTCGCCCGACCACC
AGGGCAAGGGTCTGGGCAGCGCCGTCGTGCTCCCCGGAGTGGAGGCGGCCGAGCGCGCCGGGGTGCCCGC
CTTCCTGGAGACCTCCGCGCCCCGCAACCTCCCCTTCTACGAGCGGCTCGGCTTCACCGTCACCGCCGAC
GTCGAGGTGCCCGAAGGACCGCGCACCTGGTGCATGACCCGCAAGCCCGGTGCCTGAACGCGTTAAGTCG
ACAATCAACCTCTGGATTACAAAATTTGTGAAAGATTGACTGGTATTCTTAACTATGTTGCTCCTTTTAC
GCTATGTGGATACGCTGCTTTAATGCCTTTGTATCATGCTATTGCTTCCCGTATGGCTTTCATTTTCTCC
TCCTTGTATAAATCCTGGTTGCTGTCTCTTTATGAGGAGTTGTGGCCCGTTGTCAGGCAACGTGGCGTGG
TGTGCACTGTGTTTGCTGACGCAACCCCCACTGGTTGGGGCATTGCCACCACCTGTCAGCTCCTTTCCGG
GACTTTCGCTTTCCCCCTCCCTATTGCCACGGCGGAACTCATCGCCGCCTGCCTTGCCCGCTGCTGGACA
GGGGCTCGGCTGTTGGGCACTGACAATTCCGTGGTGTTGTCGGGGAAATCATCGTCCTTTCCTTGGCTGC
TCGCCTGTGTTGCCACCTGGATTCTGCGCGGGACGTCCTTCTGCTACGTCCCTTCGGCCCTCAATCCAGC
GGACCTTCCTTCCCGCGGCCTGCTGCCGGCTCTGCGGCCTCTTCCGCGTCTTCGCCTTCGCCCTCAGACG
AGTCGGATCTCCCTTTGGGCCGCCTCCCCGCGTCGACTTTAAGACCAATGACTTACAAGGCAGCTGTAGA
TCTTAGCCACTTTTTAAAAGAAAAGGGGGGACTGGAAGGGCTAATTCACTCCCAACGAAGACAAGATCTG
CTTTTTGCTTGTACTGGGTCTCTCTGGTTAGACCAGATCTGAGCCTGGGAGCTCTCTGGCTAACTAGGGA
ACCCACTGCTTAAGCCTCAATAAAGCTTGCCTTGAGTGCTTCAAGTAGTGTGTGCCCGTCTGTTGTGTGA
CTCTGGTAACTAGAGATCCCTCAGACCCTTTTAGTCAGTGTGGAAAATCTCTAGCAGTACGTATAGTAGT
TCATGTCATCTTATTATTCAGTATTTATAACTTGCAAAGAAATGAATATCAGAGAGTGAGAGGAACTTGT
TTATTGCAGCTTATAATGGTTACAAATAAAGCAATAGCATCACAAATTTCACAAATAAAGCATTTTTTTC
ACTGCATTCTAGTTGTGGTTTGTCCAAACTCATCAATGTATCTTATCATGTCTGGCTCTAGCTATCCCGC
CCCTAACTCCGCCCATCCCGCCCCTAACTCCGCCCAGTTCCGCCCATTCTCCGCCCCATGGCTGACTAAT
TTTTTTTATTTATGCAGAGGCCGAGGCCGCCTCGGCCTCTGAGCTATTCCAGAAGTAGTGAGGAGGCTTT
TTTGGAGGCCTAGGGACGTACCCAATTCGCCCTATAGTGAGTCGTATTACGCGCGCTCACTGGCCGTCGT
TTTACAACGTCGTGACTGGGAAAACCCTGGCGTTACCCAACTTAATCGCCTTGCAGCACATCCCCCTTTC
GCCAGCTGGCGTAATAGCGAAGAGGCCCGCACCGATCGCCCTTCCCAACAGTTGCGCAGCCTGAATGGCG
AATGGG
[124 nt withheld, positions 3367-3490]
C
[91 nt withheld, positions 3492-3582]
A
[49 nt withheld, positions 3584-3632]
CCTTTGACGTTGGAGTCCACGTTCTTT
[37 nt withheld, positions 3660-3696]
ACCCTATCTCGGTCTATTCTTTTGATTTATAAGGGATTTTGCCGATTTCGGCCTATTGGTTAAAAAATGA
GCTGATTTAACAAAAATTTAACGCGAATTTTAACAAAATATTAACGCTTACAATTTAGGTGGCACTTTTC
GGGGAAATGTGCGCGGAACCCCTATTTGTTTATTTTTCTAAATACATTCAAATATGTATCCGCTCATGAG
ACAATAACCCTGATAAATGCTTCAATAATATTGAAAAAGGAAGAGTATGAGTATTCAACATTTCCGTGTC
GCCCTTATTCCCTTTTTTGCGGCATTTTGCCTTCCTGTTTTTGCTCACCCAGAAACGCTGGTGAAAGTAA
AAGATGCTGAAGATCAGTTGGGTGCACGAGTGGGTTACATCGAACTGGATCTCAACAGCGGTAAGATCCT
TGAGAGTTTTCGCCCCGAAGAACGTTTTCCAATGATGAGCACTTTTAAAGTTCTGCTATGTGGCGCGGTA
TTATCCCGTATTGACGCCGGGCAAGAGCAACTCGGTCGCCGCATACACTATTCTCAGAATGACTTGGTTG
AGTACTCACCAGTCACAGAAAAGCATCTTACGGATGGCATGACAGTAAGAGAATTATGCAGTGCTGCCAT
AACCATGAGTGATAACACTGCGGCCAACTTACTTCTGACAACGATCGGAGGACCGAAGGAGCTAACCGCT
TTTTTGCACAACATGGGGGATCATGTAACTCGCCTTGATCGTTGGGAACCGGAGCTGAATGAAGCCATAC
CAAACGACGAGCGTGACACCACGATGCCTGTAGCAATGGCAACAACGTTGCGCAAACTATTAACTGGCGA
ACTACTTACTCTAGCTTCCCGGCAACAATTAATAGACTGGATGGAGGCGGATAAAGTTGCAGGACCACTT
CTGCGCTCGGCCCTTCCGGCTGGCTGGTTTATTGCTGATAAATCTGGAGCCGGTGAGCGTGGGTCTCGCG
GTATCATTGCAGCACTGGGGCCAGATGGTAAGCCCTCCCGTATCGTAGTTATCTACACGACGGGGAGTCA
GGCAACTATGGATGAACGAAATAGACAGATCGCTGAGATAGGTGCCTCACTGATTAAGCATTGGTAACTG
TCAGACCAAGTTTACTCATATATACTTTAGATTGATTTAAAACTTCATTTTTAATTTAAAAGGATCTAGG
TGAAGATCCTTTTTGATAATCTCATGACCAAAATCCCTTAACGTGAGTTTTCGTTCCACTGAGCGTCAGA
CCCCGTAGAAAAGATCAAAGGATCTTCTTGAGATCCTTTTTTTCTGCGCGTAATCTGCTGCTTGCAAACA
AAAAAACCACCGCTACCAGCGGTGGTTTGTTTGCCGGATCAAGAGCTACCAACTCTTTTTCCGAAGGTAA
CTGGCTTCAGCAGAGCGCAGATACCAAATACTGTTCTTCTAGTGTAGCCGTAGTTAGGCCACCACTTCAA
GAACTCTGTAGCACCGCCTACATACCTCGCTCTGCTAATCCTGTTACCAGTGGCTGCTGCCAGTGGCGAT
AAGTCGTGTCTTACCGGGTTGGACTCAAGACGATAGTTACCGGATAAGGCGCAGCGGTCGGGCTGAACGG
GGGGTTCGTGCACACAGCCCAGCTTGGAGCGAACGACCTACACCGAACTGAGATACCTACAGCGTGAGCT
ATGAGAAAGCGCCACGCTTCCCGAAGGGAGAAAGGCGGACAGGTATCCGGTAAGCGGCAGGGTCGGAACA
GGAGAGCGCACGAGGGAGCTTCCAGGGGGAAACGCCTGGTATCTTTATAGTCCTGTCGGGTTTCGCCACC
TCTGACTTGAGCGTCGATTTTTGTGATGCTCGTCAGGGGGGCGGAGCCTATGGAAAAACGCCAGCAACGC
GGCCTTTTTACGGTTCCTGGCCTTTTGCTGGCCTTTTGCTCACATGTTCTTTCCTGCGTTATCCCCTGAT
TCTGTGGATAACCGTATTACCGCCTTTGAGTGAGCTGATACCGCTCGCCGCAGCCGAACGACCGAGCGCA
GCGAGTCAGTGAGCGAGGAAGCGGAAGAGCGCCCAATACGCAAACCGCCTCTCCCCGCGCGTTGGCCGAT
TCATTAATGCAGCTGGCACGACAGGTTTCCCGACTGGAAAGCGGGCAGTGAGCGCAACGCAATTAATGTG
AGTTAGCTCACTCATTAGGCACCCCAGGCTTTACACTTTATGCTTCCGGCTCGTATGTTGTGTGGAATTG
TGAGCGGATAACAATTTCACACAGGAAACAGCTATGACCATGATTACGCCAAGCGCGCAATTAACCCTCA
CTAAAGGGAACAAAAGCTGGAGCTGCAAGCTTAATGTAGTCTTATGCAATACTCTTGTAGTCTTGCAACA
TGGTAACGATGAGTTAGCAACATGCCTTACAAGGAGAGAAAAAGCACCGTGCATGCCGATTGGTGGAAGT
AAGGTGGTACGATCGTGCCTTATTAGGAAGGCAACAGACGGGTCTGACATGGATTGGACGAACCACTGAA
TTGCCGCATTGCAGAGATATTGTATTTAAGTGCCTAGCTCGATACATAAACGGGTCTCTCTGGTTAGACC
AGATCTGAGCCTGGGAGCTCTCTGGCTAACTAGGGAACCCACTGCTTAAGCCTCAATAAAGCTTGCCTTG
AGTGCTTCAAGTAGTGTGTGCCCGTCTGTTGTGTGACTCTGGTAACTAGAGATCCCTCAGACCCTTTTAG
TCAGTGTGGAAAATCTCTAGCAGTGGCGCCCGAACAGGGACTTGAAAGCGAAAGGGAAACCAGAGGAGCT
CTCTCGACGCAGGACTCGGCTTGCTGAAGCGCGCACGGCAAGAGGCGAGGGGCGGCGACTGGTGAGTACG
CCAAAAATTTTGACTAGCGGAGGCTAGAAGGAGAGAGATGGGTGCGAGAGCGTCAGTATTAAGCGGGGGA
GAATTAGATCGCGATGGGAAAAAATTCGGTTAAGGCCAGGGGGAAAGAAAAAATATAAATTAAAACATAT
AGTATGGGCAAGCAGGGAGCTAGAACGATTCGCAGTTAATCCTGGCCTGTTAGAAACATCAGAAGGCTGT
AGACAAATACTGGGACAGCTACAACCATCCCTTCAGACAGGATCAGAAGAACTTAGATCATTATATAATA
CAGTAGCAACCCTCTATTGTGTGCATCAAAGGATAGAGATAAAAGACACCAAGGAAGCTTTAGACAAGAT
AGAGGAAGAGCAAAACAAAAGTAAGACCACCGCACAGCAAGCGGCCGCTGATCTTCAGACCTGGAGGAGG
AGATATGAGGGACAATTGGAGAAGTGAATTATATAAATATAAAGTAGTAAAAATTGAACCATTAGGAGTA
GCACCCACCAAGGCAAAGAGAAGAGTGGTGCAGAGAGAAAAAAGAGCAGTGGGAATAGGAGCTTTGTTCC
TTGGGTTCTTGGGAGCAGCAGGAAGCACTATGGGCGCAGCGTCAATGACGCTGACGGTACAGGCCAGACA
ATTATTGTCTGGTATAGTGCAGCAGCAGAACAATTTGCTGAGGGCTATTGAGGCGCAACAGCATCTGTTG
CAACTCACAGTCTGGGGCATCAAGCAGCTCCAGGCAAGAATCCTGGCTGTGGAAAGATACCTAAAGGATC
AACAGCTCCTGGGGATTTGGGGTTGCTCTGGAAAACTCATTTGCACCACTGCTGTGCCTTGGAATGCTAG
TTGGAGTAATAAATCTCTGGAACAGATTTGGAATCACACGACCTGGATGGAGTGGGACAGAGAAATTAAC
AATTACACAAGCTTAATACACTCCTTAATTGAAGAATCGCAAAACCAGCAAGAAAAGAATGAACAAGAAT
TATTGGAATTAGATAAATGGGCAAGTTTGTGGAATTGGTTTAACATAACAAATTGGCTGTGGTATATAAA
ATTATTCATAATGATAGTAGGAGGCTTGGTAGGTTTAAGAATAGTTTTTGCTGTACTTTCTATAGTGAAT
AGAGTTAGGCAGGGATATTCACCATTATCGTTTCAGACCCACCTCCCAACCCCGAGGGGACCCAGAGAGG
GCCTATTTCCCATGATTCCTTCATATTTGCATATACGATACAAGGCTGTTAGAGAGATAATTAGAATTAA
TTTGACTGTAAACACAAAGATATTAGTACAAAATACGTGACGTAGAAAGTAATAATTTCTTGGGTAGTTT
GCAGTTTTAAAATTATGTTTTAAAATGGACTATCATATGCTTACCGTAACTTGAAAGTATTTCGATTTCT
TGGCTTTATATATCTTGTGGAAAGGACGAAACACCGAGGCTGGCTGACCTTAACGAGTTTTAGAGCTAGA
AATAGCAAGTTAAAATAAGGCTAGTCCGTTATCAACTTGAAAAAGTGGCACCGAGTCGGTGCTTTTTTAA
GCTTGGCGTAACTAGATCTTGAGACAAATGGCAGTATTCATCCACAATTTTAAAAGAAAAGGGGGGATTG
GGGGGTACAGTGCAGGGGAAAGAATAGTAGACATAATAGCAACAGACATACAAACTAAAGAATTACAAAA
ACAAATTACAAAAATTCAAAATTTTCGGGTTTATTACAGGGACAGCAGAGATCCACTTTGGCGCCGGCTC
GAGGGGG
Features (pLannotate 1.2.2; 29 found; start..end, strand, type, name):
     14..80      +  CDS            small t antigen (fragment): SV40 (simian virus 40) small t antigen
    106..317     +  promoter       EF-1α core promoter: core promoter for human elongation factor EF-1α
    318..1256    +  intron         EF-1α intron A: intron upstream of the start codon of human EF-1α
   1278..1877    +  CDS            PuroR (fragment): puromycin N-acetyltransferase; pac from Streptomyces; confers resistance to puromycin
   1893..2481    +  misc_feature   WPRE: woodchuck hepatitis virus posttranscriptional regulatory element
   2532..2551    +  misc_feature   cPPT/CTS (fragment): central polypurine tract and central termination sequence of HIV-1
   2553..2786    +  LTR            3' LTR (ΔU3): self-inactivating 3' long terminal repeat (LTR) from HIV-1
   2864..2985    +  polyA_signal   SV40 poly(A) signal: SV40 polyadenylation signal
   3025..3160    +  rep_origin     SV40 ori: SV40 origin of replication
   3181..3199    -  promoter       T7 promoter: promoter for bacteriophage T7 RNA polymerase
   3207..3362    +  CDS            lacZα (fragment): LacZα fragment of β-galactosidase; lacZ fragment
   3367..3795    +  rep_origin     f1 ori (sequence partly withheld): f1 bacteriophage origin of replication; arrow indicates direction of (+) strand synthesis
   3848..3952    +  promoter       AmpR promoter: bla
   3953..4813    +  CDS            AmpR: β-lactamase; bla; confers resistance to ampicillin, carbenicillin, and related antibiotics
   4984..5572    +  rep_origin     ori: high-copy-number ColE1/pMB1/pBR322/pUC origin of replication
   5755..5847    +  CDS            lacI (fragment): lac repressor; lacI; The lac repressor binds to the lac operator to inhibit transcription in E. coli. This inhibition can be relieved by adding lactose or isopropyl-β-D-thiogalactopyranoside (IPTG).
   5860..5881    +  protein_bind   CAP binding site: CAP binding activates transcription in the presence of cAMP. E. coli catabolite activator protein
   5896..5926    +  promoter       lac promoter: promoter for the E. coli lac operon
   5934..5950    +  protein_bind   lac operator: The lac repressor binds to the lac operator to inhibit transcription in E. coli. This inhibition can be relieved by adding lactose or isopropyl-β-D-thiogalactopyranoside (IPTG). lac repressor encoded by lacI
   5995..6013    +  promoter       T3 promoter: promoter for bacteriophage T3 RNA polymerase
   6041..6267    +  promoter       RSV promoter: Rous sarcoma virus enhancer/promoter
   6268..6448    +  LTR            5' LTR (truncated): truncated 5' long terminal repeat (LTR) from HIV-1
   6495..6620    +  misc_feature   HIV-1 Ψ: packaging signal of human immunodeficiency virus type 1
   6604..6967    +  CDS            HIV-1 gag (fragment): gag protein from human immunodeficiency virus 1; gag
   7113..7346    +  misc_feature   RRE: The Rev response element (RRE) of HIV-1 allows for Rev-dependent mRNA export from the nucleus to the cytoplasm.
   7723..7749    +  CDS            Rev (fragment): human immunodeficiency virus 1 (HIV-1) Rev protein; rev; enhances nuclear export of unspliced and incompletely spliced viral mRNAs
   7753..7993    +  promoter       U6 promoter: RNA polymerase III promoter for human U6 snRNA
   8023..8098    +  misc_RNA       gRNA scaffold: guide RNA scaffold for the Streptococcus pyogenes CRISPR/Cas9 system
   8154..8271    +  misc_feature   cPPT/CTS: central polypurine tract and central termination sequence of HIV-1
