[The description below was written by a language model from this plasmid's Addgene catalogue record and pLannotate feature annotations shown in this document.]
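Description:
EXOSC10 gRNA (BRDN0001147008) is a third-generation lentiviral single-guide RNA plasmid built on the lentiGuide-Puro backbone and designed to target human EXOSC10, which encodes the exosome component also known as RRP6 or PM/Scl-100. The annotated 8.3 kb sequence shows that it is propagated in E. coli through a high-copy ColE1/pUC-type origin with ampicillin resistance (β-lactamase). It also carries an f1 origin, an SV40 origin and remnants of a lac/T7/T3 cloning region from the parental vector.

The lentiviral transfer cassette begins with an RSV promoter fused to a truncated HIV-1 5' LTR, which makes genomic RNA production Tat-independent. This is followed by the Ψ packaging signal with a partial gag sequence, the Rev response element for Rev-dependent nuclear export, and a cPPT/CTS element that aids nuclear import of the reverse-transcribed genome. It ends in a self-inactivating ΔU3 3' LTR with a downstream SV40 polyadenylation signal.

Within this cassette, a human U6 RNA polymerase III promoter drives the EXOSC10-specific spacer joined to the Streptococcus pyogenes Cas9 guide scaffold. A separate EF-1α promoter with its intron A expresses puromycin N-acetyltransferase for selection of transduced mammalian cells, and a WPRE enhances transcript expression.

The plasmid does not encode Cas9, so it must be used with a separate Cas9 vector or in cells that already express the nuclease. The guide was designed against two EXOSC10 reference transcripts using optimised sgRNA design rules, and the record links the clone to a human kinome gRNA library. Its typical use is CRISPR knockout of EXOSC10 in human cells by lentiviral delivery.
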