Addgene plasmid #77987: EXOSC10 gRNA (BRDN0001147008)
Purpose: 3rd generation lentiviral gRNA plasmid targeting human EXOSC10
Depositing lab: John Doench & David Root. Depositing organization: Broad Institute. Publication: Optimized sgRNA design to maximize activity and minimize off-target effects of CRISPR-Cas9. Doench JG, Fusi N, Sullender M, Hegde M, Vaimberg EW, Donovan KF, Smith I, Tothova Z, Wilen C, Orchard R, Virgin HW, Listgarten J, Root DE. Nat Biotechnol. 2016 Jan 18. doi: 10.1038/nbt.3437. PubMed 26780180.
Backbone
  Vector backbone: lentiGuide-Puro
  Backbone manufacturer: Zhang Lab (Addgene plasmid # 52963)
  Vector type: Mammalian Expression, Lentiviral, CRISPR
  Selectable markers: Puromycin
Growth in bacteria
  Bacterial resistance: Ampicillin, 100 μg/mL
  Growth temperature: 37°C
  Growth strain: DH5alpha
  Copy number: High Copy
Gene/Insert
  Gene/Insert name: EXOSC10 (alt names: EXOSC10; NM_001001998.2)
  gRNA/shRNA sequence: AGGCTGGCTGACCTTAACGA
  Species: H. sapiens (human)
  Entrez Gene: EXOSC10 (a.k.a. PM-Scl, PM/Scl-100, PMSCL, PMSCL2, RRP6, Rrp6p, p2, p3, p4)
  Promoter: hU6
  Cloning method: Unknown
  Sequencing primers: 5′ U6-F; 3′ pS2-R
Terms and licenses: Academic/Nonprofit Terms; Industry Terms: Not Available to Industry
Depositor comments: The gRNA was designed to target the following Genbank reference sequence(s): NM_001001998.2,NM_002685.3. Note that this plasmid does NOT contain Cas9. It should be used in conjunction with lentiCas9-Blast (Addgene #52962) or otherwise with cell lines already expressing Cas9. Browse the full kinome gRNA library at http://www.addgene.org/pooled-library/broadgpp-human-kinome/ or visit http://www.broadinstitute.org/rnai/public/ for detailed protocols and information.
How to cite: EXOSC10 gRNA (BRDN0001147008) was a gift from John Doench & David Root (Addgene plasmid # 77987 ; http://n2t.net/addgene:77987 ; RRID:Addgene_77987)
