>Addgene plasmid #77987 | EXOSC10 gRNA (BRDN0001147008) | depositor partial sequence | sequence record 145446 | Target Sequence
AGGCTGGCTGACCTTAACGA
