>Addgene plasmid #77987 | EXOSC10 gRNA (BRDN0001147008) | addgene partial sequence | sequence record 188783 | hU6-F
NTGACGTAGAAAGTAATAATTTCTTGGGTAGTTTGCAGTTTTAAAATTATGTTTTAAAATGGACTATCAT
ATGCTTACCGTAACTTGAAAGTATTTCGATTTCTTGGCTTTATATATCTTGTGGAAAGGACGAAACACCG
AGGCTGGCTGACCTTAACGAGTTTTAGAGCTAGAAATAGCAAGTTAAAATAAGGCTAGTCCGTTATCAAC
TTGAAAAAGTGGCACCGAGTCGGTGCTTTTTTAAGCTTGGCGTAACTAGATCTTGAGACAAATGGCAGTA
TTCATCCACAATTTTAAAAGAAAAGGGGGGATTGGGGGGTACAGTGCAGGGGAAAGAATAGTAGACATAA
TAGCAACAGACATACAAACTAAAGAATTACAAAAACAAATTACAAAAATTCAAAATTTTCGGGTTTATTA
CAGGGACAGCAGAGATCCACTTTGGCGCCGGCTCGAGGGGGCCCGGGTGCAAAGATGGATAAAGTTTTAA
ACAGAGAGGAATCTTTGCAGCTAATGGACCTTCTAGGTCTTGAAAGGAGTGGGAATTGGCTCCGGTGCCC
GTCAGTGGGC
